>Addgene plasmid #157093 | pD649-HAsp-RELT-COMP5AP-AviTag-9xHis | depositor full sequence | sequence record 303295 | Full Sequence
TTTCAATATTATTGAAGCATTTATCAGGGTTATTGTCTCATGAGCGGATACATATTTGAATGTATTTAGA
AAAATAAACAAATAGGGGTCAGTGTTACAACCAATTAACCAATTCTGAACATTATCGCGAGCCCATTTAT
ACCTGAATATGGCTCATAACACCCCTTGCTCATGACCAAAATCCCTTAACGTGAGTTACGCGCGCGTCGT
TCCACTGAGCGTCAGACCCCGTAGAAAAGATCAAAGGATCTTCTTGAGATCCTTTTTTTCTGCGCGTAAT
CTGCTGCTTGCAAACAAAAAAACCACCGCTACCAGCGGTGGTTTGTTTGCCGGATCAAGAGCTACCAACT
CTTTTTCCGAAGGTAACTGGCTTCAGCAGAGCGCAGATACCAAATACTGTTCTTCTAGTGTAGCCGTAGT
TAGCCCACCACTTCAAGAACTCTGTAGCACCGCCTACATACCTCGCTCTGCTAATCCTGTTACCAGTGGC
TGCTGCCAGTGGCGATAAGTCGTGTCTTACCGGGTTGGACTCAAGACGATAGTTACCGGATAAGGCGCAG
CGGTCGGGCTGAACGGGGGGTTCGTGCACACAGCCCAGCTTGGAGCGAACGACCTACACCGAACTGAGAT
ACCTACAGCGTGAGCTATGAGAAAGCGCCACGCTTCCCGAAGGGAGAAAGGCGGACAGGTATCCGGTAAG
CGGCAGGGTCGGAACAGGAGAGCGCACGAGGGAGCTTCCAGGGGGAAACGCCTGGTATCTTTATAGTCCT
GTCGGGTTTCGCCACCTCTGACTTGAGCGTCGATTTTTGTGATGCTCGTCAGGGGGGCGGAGCCTATGGA
AAAACGCCAGCAACGCGGCCTTTTTACGGTTCCTGGCCTTTTGCTGGCCTTTTGCTCACATGTTCTTTCC
TGCGTTATCCCCTGATTCTGTGGATAACCGTATTACCGCCTTTGAGTGAGCTGATACCGCTCGCCGCAGC
CGAACGACCGAGCGCAGCGAGTCAGTGAGCGAGGAAGCGGAAGGCGAGAGTAGGGAACTGCCAGGCATCA
AACTAAGCAGAAGGCCCCTGACGGATGGCCTTTTTGCGTTTCTACAAACTCTTTCTGTGTTGTAAAACGA
CGGCCAGTCTTAAGCTCGGGCCCCCTGGGCGGTTCTGATAACGAGTAATCGTTAATCCGCAAATAACGTA
AAAACCCGCTTCGGCGGGTTTTTTTATGGGGGGAGTTTAGGGAAAGAGCATTTGTCAGAATATTTAAGGG
CGCCTGTCACTTTGCTTGATATATGAGAATTATTTAACCTTATAAATGAGAAAAAAGCAACGCACTTTAA
ATAAGATACGTTGCTTTTTCGATTGATGAACACCTATAATTAAACTATTCATCTATTATTTATGATTTTT
TGTATATACAATATTTCTAGTTTGTTAAAGAGAATTAAGAAAATAAATCTCGAAAATAATAAAGGGAAAA
TCAGTTTTTGATATCAAAATTATACATGTCAACGATAATACAAAATATAATACAAACTATAAGATGTTAT
CAGTATTTATTATCATTTAGAATAAATTTTGTGTCGCCCTTAATTGTGAGCGGATAACAATTACGAGCTT
CATGCACAGTGGCGTTGACTCAATATTGGCCATTAGCCATATTATTCATTGGTTATATAGCATAAATCAA
TATTGGCTATTGGCCATTGCATACGTTGTATCTATATCATAATATGTACATTTATATTGGCTCATGTCCA
ATATGACCGCCATGTTGGCATTGATTATTGACTAGTTATTAATAGTAATCAATTACGGGGTCATTAGTTC
ATAGCCCATATATGGAGTTCCGCGTTACATAACTTACGGTAAATGGCCCGCCTGGCTGACCGCCCAACGA
CCCCCGCCCATTGACGTCAATAATGACGTATGTTCCCATAGTAACGCCAATAGGGACTTTCCATTGACGT
CAATGGGTGGAGTATTTACGGTAAACTGCCCACTTGGCAGTACATCAAGTGTATCATATGCCAAGTACGC
CCCCTATTGACGTCAATGACGGTAAATGGCCCGCCTGGCATTATGCCCAGTACATGACCTTATGGGACTT
TCCTACTTGGCAGTACATCTACGTATTAGTCATCGCTATTACCATGGTGATGCGGTTTTGGCAGTACATC
AATGGGCGTGGATAGCGGTTTGACTCACGGGGATTTCCAAGTCTCCACCCCATTGACGTCAATGGGAGTT
TGTTTTGGCACCAAAATCAACGGGACTTTCCAAAATGTCGTAACAACTCCGCCCCATTGACGCAAATGGG
CGGTAGGCGTGTACGGTGGGAGGTCTATATAAGCAGAGCTCGTTTAGTGAACCGTCAGATCGCCTGGAGA
CGCCATCCACGCTGTTTTGACCTCCATAGAAGACACCGGGACCGATCCAGCCTCCGCGGCCGGGAACGGT
GCATTGGAACGCGGATTCCCCGTGCCAAGAGTGACGTAAGTACCGCCTATAGAGTCTATAGGCCCACCCC
CTTGGCTTCGTTAGAACGCGGCTACAATTAATACATAACCTTATGTATCATACACATACGATTTAGGTGA
CACTATAGAATAACATCCACTTTGCCTTTCTCTCCACAGGTGTCCACTCCCAGGTCCAACTGCACCTCGG
TTCTATCGAAAACGCGCCTGCTAGCGCCACCATGAAGACCATCATTGCCCTGAGCTACATCTTCTGCCTG
GTGTTCGCTGCGGCCGCCTCTACAACACTGTGGCAATGTCCTCCAGGCGAGGAACCTGATCTCGATCCTG
GACAGGGCACCCTGTGTAGACCTTGTCCTCCTGGAACATTTTCTGCCGCCTGGGGCAGTTCTCCTTGTCA
GCCTCATGCCAGATGTAGCCTGTGGCGGAGACTGGAAGCCCAAGTTGGCATGGCCACCAGAGATACCCTT
TGCGGAGATTGCTGGCCTGGATGGTTCGGACCTTGGGGAGTGCCTAGAGTTCCTTGCCAGCCTTGTTCTT
GGGCCCCTCTGGGAACACACGGATGTGATGAATGGGGCCGCAGAGCTAGAAGAGGCGTTGAAGTTGCTGC
TGGCGCTTCTTCTGGCGGCGAAACAAGACAGCCTGGCAACGGAACAAGAGCCGGCGGACCTGAAGAAACC
GCTGCTCAAGGCGCGCCGGAAGATCAAGTTGATCCAAGATTGATTGATGGCAAGGGCGGATCTCTGGAGG
TGCTGTTCCAGGGACCAGGCGGAAGCGGCAATCCCGGCGGCGATCTGGCCCCCCAGATGCTGCGCGAGCT
GCAGGAGACCAATGCCGCCCTGCAGGACGTGCGCGAGCTGCTGCGCCACCGCGTGAAGGAGATCACCTTC
CTGAAGAACACCGTGATGGAGTGCGACGCCTGCGGTATGCAGCCCTCTAGAGGCTCCGGCTCCATCATCC
CAGTTGAGGAGGAGAACCCGGACTTCTGGAACCGCGAGGCAGCCGAGGCCCTGGGTGCCGCCAAGAAGCT
GCAGCCTGCACAGACAGCCGCCAAGAACCTCATCATCTTCCTGGGCGATGGGATGGGGGTGTCTACGGTG
ACAGCTGCCAGGATCCTAAAAGGGCAGAAGAAGGACAAACTGGGGCCTGAGATACCCCTGGCCATGGACC
GCTTCCCATATGTGGCTCTGTCCAAGACATACAATGTAGACAAACATGTGCCAGACAGTGGAGCCACAGC
CACGGCCTACCTGTGCGGGGTCAAGGGCAACTTCCAGACCATTGGCTTGAGTGCAGCCGCCCGCTTTAAC
CAGTGCAACACGACACGCGGCAACGAGGTCATCTCCGTGATGAATCGGGCCAAGAAAGCAGGGAAGTCAG
TGGGAGTGGTAACCACCACACGAGTGCAGCACGCCTCGCCAGCCGGCACCTACGCCCACACGGTGAACCG
CAACTGGTACTCGGACGCCGACGTGCCTGCCTCGGCCCGCCAGGAGGGGTGCCAGGACATCGCTACGCAG
CTCATCTCCAACATGGACATTGACGTGATCCTAGGTGGAGGCCGAAAGTACATGTTTCGCATGGGAACCC
CAGACCCTGAGTACCCAGATGACTACAGCCAAGGTGGGACCAGGCTGGACGGGAAGAATCTGGTGCAGGA
ATGGCTGGCGAAGCGCCAGGGTGCCCGGTATGTGTGGAACCGCACTGAGCTCATGCAGGCTTCCCTGGAC
CCGTCTGTGACCCATCTCATGGGTCTCTTTGAGCCTGGAGACATGAAATACGAGATCCACCGAGACTCCA
CACTGGACCCCTCCCTGATGGAGATGACAGAGGCTGCCCTGCGCCTGCTGAGCAGGAACCCCCGCGGCTT
CTTCCTCTTCGTGGAGGGTGGTCGCATCGACCATGGTCATCATGAAAGCAGGGCTTACCGGGCACTGACT
GAGACGATCATGTTCGACGACGCCATTGAGAGGGCGGGCCAGCTCACCAGCGAGGAGGACACGCTGAGCC
TCGTCACTGCCGACCACTCCCACGTCTTCTCCTTCGGAGGCTACCCCCTGCGAGGGAGCTCCATCTTCGG
GCTGGCCCCTGGCAAGGCCCGGGACAGGAAGGCCTACACGGTCCTCCTATACGGAAACGGTCCAGGCTAT
GTGCTCAAGGACGGCGCCCGGCCGGATGTTACCGAGAGCGAGAGCGGGAGCCCCGAGTATCGGCAGCAGT
CAGCAGTGCCCCTGGACGAAGAGACCCACGCAGGCGAGGACGTGGCGGTGTTCGCGCGCGGCCCGCAGGC
GCACCTGGTTCACGGCGTGCAGGAGCAGACCTTCATAGCGCACGTCATGGCCTTCGCCGCCTGCCTGGAG
CCCTACACCGCCTGCGACCTGGCGCCCCCCGCCGGCACCACCGACGCCGCGCACCCGGGTGGCGGAGGAC
TGAACGACATCTTCGAGGCTCAGAAAATCGAATGGCACGAACATCACCATCACCATCACCATCACCATTA
AGGCCGGCCTGTAGTCACTGGCACAACGCGTTACCCGGTAAGCCAATCGGGTATACACGGTCGTCATACT
GCAGACAGGGTTCTTCTACTTTGCAAGATAGTCTTGAGTAGTAAAATAAATAGATAGAGAAAATCAGCCT
CGACTGTGCCTTCTAGTTGCCAGCCATCTGTTGTTTGCCCCTCCCCCGTGCCTTCCTTGACCCTGGAAGG
TGCCACTCCCACTGTCCTTTCCTAATAAAATGAGGAAATTGCATCACAACACTCAACCCTATCTCGGTCT
ATTCTTTTGATTTATAAGGGATTTTGCCGATTTCGGCCTATTGGTTAAAAAATGAGCTGATTTAACAAAA
ATTTAACGCGAATTAATTCTGTGGAATGTGTGTCAGTTAGGGTGTGGAAAGTCCCCAGGCTCCCCAGCAG
GCAGAAGTATGCAAAGCATGCATCTCAATTAGTCAGCAACCAGGTGTGGAAAGTCCCCAGGCTCCCCAGC
AGGCAGAAGTATGCAAAGCATGCATCTCAATTAGTCAGCAACCATAGTCCCGCCCCTAACTCCGCCCATC
CCGCCCCTAACTCCGCCCAGTTCCGCCCATTCTCCGCCCCATGGCTGACTAATTTTTTTTATTTATGCAG
AGGCCGAGGCCGCCTCTGCCTCTGAGCTATTCCAGAAGTAGTGAGGAGGCTTTTTTGGAGGCCTAGGCTT
TTGCAAAAAGCTCCCGGGAGCTTGTATATCCATTTTCGGATCTGATCAGCACGTGTTGACAATTAATCAT
CGGCATAGTATATCGGCATAGTATAATACGACAAGGTGAGGAACTAAACCATGACCGAGTACAAGCCCAC
GGTGCGCCTCGCCACCCGCGACGACGTCCCCAGGGCCGTACGCACCCTCGCCGCCGCGTTCGCCGACTAC
CCCGCCACGCGCCACACCGTCGATCCGGACCGCCACATCGAGCGGGTCACCGAGCTGCAAGAACTCTTCC
TCACGCGCGTCGGGCTCGACATCGGCAAGGTGTGGGTCGCGGACGACGGCGCCGCGGTGGCGGTCTGGAC
CACGCCGGAGAGCGTCGAAGCGGGGGCGGTGTTCGCCGAGATCGGCCCGCGCATGGCCGAGTTGAGCGGT
TCCCGGCTGGCCGCGCAGCAACAGATGGAAGGCCTCCTGGCGCCGCACCGGCCCAAGGAGCCCGCGTGGT
TCCTGGCCACCGTCGGCGTCTCGCCCGACCACCAGGGCAAGGGTCTGGGCAGCGCCGTCGTGCTCCCCGG
AGTGGAGGCGGCCGAGCGCGCCGGGGTGCCCGCCTTCCTGGAGACATCCGCGCCCCGCAACCTCCCCTTC
TACGAGCGGCTCGGCTTCACCGTCACCGCCGACGTCGAGGTGCCCGAAGGACCGCGCACCTGGTGCATGA
CCCGCAAGCCCGGTGCCTGACACGTGCTACGAGATTTCGATTCCACCGCCGCCTTCTATGAAAGGTTGGG
CTTCGGAATCGTTTTCCGGGACGCCGGCTGGATGATCCTCCAGCGCGGGGATCTCATGCTGGAGTTCTTC
GCCCACCCCAACTTGTTTATTGCAGCTTATAATGGTTACAAATAAAGCAATAGCATCACAAATTTCACAA
ATAAAGCATTTTTTTCACTGCATTCTAGTTGTGGTTTGTCCAAACTCATCAATGTATCTTATCATGTCTG
TATACCGTCGACCTCTAGCTAGAGCTTGGCGTAATCATGGTCATTACCAATGCTTAATCAGTGAGGCACC
TATCTCAGCGATCTGTCTATTTCGTTCATCCATAGTTGCCTGACTCCCCGTCGTGTAGATAACTACGATA
CGGGAGGGCTTACCATCTGGCCCCAGCGCTGCGATGATACCGCGAGAACCACGCTCACCGGCTCCGGATT
TATCAGCAATAAACCAGCCAGCCGGAAGGGCCGAGCGCAGAAGTGGTCCTGCAACTTTATCCGCCTCCAT
CCAGTCTATTAATTGTTGCCGGGAAGCTAGAGTAAGTAGTTCGCCAGTTAATAGTTTGCGCAACGTTGTT
GCCATCGCTACAGGCATCGTGGTGTCACGCTCGTCGTTTGGTATGGCTTCATTCAGCTCCGGTTCCCAAC
GATCAAGGCGAGTTACATGATCCCCCATGTTGTGCAAAAAAGCGGTTAGCTCCTTCGGTCCTCCGATCGT
TGTCAGAAGTAAGTTGGCCGCAGTGTTATCACTCATGGTTATGGCAGCACTGCATAATTCTCTTACTGTC
ATGCCATCCGTAAGATGCTTTTCTGTGACTGGTGAGTACTCAACCAAGTCATTCTGAGAATAGTGTATGC
GGCGACCGAGTTGCTCTTGCCCGGCGTCAATACGGGATAATACCGCGCCACATAGCAGAACTTTAAAAGT
GCTCATCATTGGAAAACGTTCTTCGGGGCGAAAACTCTCAAGGATCTTACCGCTGTTGAGATCCAGTTCG
ATGTAACCCACTCGTGCACCCAACTGATCTTCAGCATCTTTTACTTTCACCAGCGTTTCTGGGTGAGCAA
AAACAGGAAGGCAAAATGCCGCAAAAAAGGGAATAAGGGCGACACGGAAATGTTGAATACTCATATTCTT
CCTT
Features (pLannotate 1.2.2; 24 found; start..end, strand, type, name):
    119..143     -  CDS            KanR (fragment): aminoglycoside phosphotransferase; aph(3')-Ia; confers resistance to kanamycin
    254..842     +  rep_origin     ori: high-copy-number ColE1/pMB1/pBR322/pUC origin of replication
   1067..1084    +  terminator     rrnB T2 terminator (fragment): transcription terminator T2 from the E. coli rrnB gene
   1109..1128    -  CDS            lacZα (fragment): LacZα fragment of β-galactosidase; lacZ fragment
   1584..1600    +  protein_bind   lac operator: The lac repressor binds to the lac operator to inhibit transcription in E. coli. This inhibition can be relieved by adding lactose or isopropyl-β-D-thiogalactopyranoside (IPTG). lac repressor encoded by lacI
   1843..2146    +  enhancer       CMV enhancer: human cytomegalovirus immediate early enhancer
   2147..2350    +  promoter       CMV promoter: human cytomegalovirus (CMV) immediate early promoter
   2486..2529    +  intron         CMV intron (fragment): modified intron A from human cytomegalovirus
   2581..2599    +  promoter       SP6 promoter: promoter for bacteriophage SP6 RNA polymerase
   2603..2640    +  CDS            IgH signal sequence (fragment): signal sequence from the mouse immunoglobulin heavy chain variable region
   2737..3159    +  CDS            RELT (fragment): TR19L_HUMAN - Also known as TNFRSF19L. Experimental evidence at protein level: Swiss-Prot protein existence level 1. May play a role in apoptosis (PubMed:28688764, PubMed:19969290). Induces activation of MAPK14/p38 and MAPK8/JNK MAPK cascades, when overexpressed (PubMed:16530727). Involved in dental enamel formation (PubMed:30506946). From Homo sapiens (Human).
   3256..3435    +  CDS            Comp (fragment): COMP_RAT - Experimental evidence at protein level: Swiss-Prot protein existence level 1. May play a role in the structural integrity of cartilage via its interaction with other extracellular matrix proteins such as the collagens and fibronectin. Can mediate the interaction of chondrocytes with the cartilage extracellular matrix through interaction with cell surface integrin receptors. Could play a role in the pathogenesis of osteoarthritis. Potent suppressor of apoptosis in both primary chondrocytes and transformed cells. Suppresses apoptosis by blocking the activation of caspase-3 and by indu
   3423..4875    +  CDS            SEAP (fragment): secreted alkaline phosphatase from human placenta The natural enzyme has a C-terminal transmembrane sequence that is replaced by a GPI anchor.
   4900..4941    +  CDS            AviTag™ (fragment): peptide tag that allows for enzymatic biotinylation
   4945..4968    +  CDS            8xHis: 8xHis affinity tag
   5114..5225    +  polyA_signal   bGH poly(A) signal: bovine growth hormone polyadenylation signal
   5226..5334    +  rep_origin     f1 ori (fragment): f1 bacteriophage origin of replication; arrow indicates direction of (+) strand synthesis
   5348..5677    +  promoter       SV40 promoter: SV40 enhancer and early promoter
   5725..5772    +  promoter       EM7 promoter: synthetic bacterial promoter&nbsp
   5791..6390    +  CDS            PuroR (fragment): puromycin N-acetyltransferase; pac from Streptomyces; confers resistance to puromycin
   6400..6525    +  CDS            ble (fragment): BLE_KLEPN - Experimental evidence at protein level: Swiss-Prot protein existence level 1. Binding protein with a strong affinity to the bleomycin family of antibiotics. Binds to CL990; an antimitotic-antibiotic compound. From Klebsiella pneumoniae.
   6520..6641    +  polyA_signal   SV40 poly(A) signal: SV40 polyadenylation signal
   6694..7554    -  CDS            AmpR: β-lactamase; bla; confers resistance to ampicillin, carbenicillin, and related antibiotics
   7557..89      -  promoter       AmpR promoter (fragment) (across the origin): bla
