[The description below was written by a language model from this plasmid's Addgene catalogue record and pLannotate feature annotations shown in this document.]
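Description:
pD649-HAsp-RELT-COMP5AP-AviTag-9xHis is a mammalian expression plasmid built on the pD649 backbone for producing a secreted, tagged form of the extracellular domain of human RELT (TNFRSF19L, a TNF receptor superfamily member). It is propagated in E. coli as a high-copy plasmid through a ColE1/pUC-type origin and selected with ampicillin via the bla gene. The annotation also shows an SV40 early promoter/EM7 promoter cassette driving a puromycin N-acetyltransferase sequence followed by an SV40 poly(A) signal, which would allow puromycin selection in mammalian cells. Short fragments of KanR, lacZα, ble and an f1 origin appear to be backbone remnants rather than functional elements.

Expression is driven by the CMV immediate early enhancer and promoter, followed by a fragment of CMV intron A. An SP6 promoter sits just upstream of the coding region and can serve for in vitro transcription or as a sequencing primer site. The open reading frame begins with a signal peptide, named HAsp in the construct title and partially annotated as an IgH-like signal sequence, which directs the protein into the secretory pathway. The roughly 411 bp RELT ectodomain follows, cloned between retained NotI and AscI sites so that ectodomains can be swapped within the collection. Downstream on the backbone lie the rat COMP coiled-coil region, which assembles fusions into pentamers, and human placental alkaline phosphatase as an enzymatic reporter. These are followed by an AviTag for site-specific enzymatic biotinylation and a polyhistidine tag for purification, with a bGH poly(A) signal ending the unit.

The resulting high-avidity pentameric protein belongs to a set made for screening extracellular protein-protein interactions among human cell-surface proteins. The depositor notes that some plasmids in the collection may carry an IS4-like transposase insertion upstream of the CMV promoter; none is annotated here.
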