Addgene plasmid #157093: pD649-HAsp-RELT-COMP5AP-AviTag-9xHis
Purpose: Mammalian expression of cell-surface protein extracellular domain fused to COMP5AP-AviTag-9xHis. Protein is secreted from cells.
Depositing lab: Chris Garcia. Depositing organization: Stanford University. Publication: A Human IgSF Cell-Surface Interactome Reveals a Complex Network of Protein-Protein Interactions. Wojtowicz WM, Vielmetter J, Fernandes RA, Siepe DH, Eastman CL, Chisholm GB, Cox S, Klock H, Anderson PW, Rue SM, Miller JJ, Glaser SM, Bragstad ML, Vance J, Lam AW, Lesley SA, Zinn K, Garcia KC. Cell. 2020 Aug 20;182(4):1027-1043.e17. doi: 10.1016/j.cell.2020.07.025. PubMed 32822567.
Backbone
  Vector backbone: pD649
  Backbone size w/o insert (bp): 7153
  Vector type: Mammalian Expression
Growth in bacteria
  Bacterial resistance: Ampicillin, 100 μg/mL
  Growth temperature: 37°C
  Growth strain: DH5alpha
  Copy number: High Copy
Gene/Insert
  Gene/Insert name: RELT (alt name: TR19L)
  Species: H. sapiens (human)
  Insert size (bp): 411
  Entrez Gene: RELT (a.k.a. FLJ14993, TNFRSF19L)
  Promoter: CMV/SP6
  Tag / fusion protein: COMP5AP-AviTag-9xHis (C terminal on backbone)
  Cloning method: Restriction Enzyme; 5′ cloning site GCGGCCGC (not destroyed); 3′ cloning site GGCGCGCC (not destroyed)
  Sequencing primers: 5′ ATTTAGGTGACACTATAG; 3′ CGTCGCACTCCATCACGGTG
Resource information
  A portion of this plasmid was derived from a plasmid made by: synthesis by ThermoFisher
Terms and licenses: Academic/Nonprofit Terms; Industry Terms: Not Available to Industry
Depositor comments: Some plasmids in this collection may have an IS4-like element ISVsa5 family transposase upstream of the CMV promoter.
How to cite: pD649-HAsp-RELT-COMP5AP-AviTag-9xHis was a gift from Chris Garcia (Addgene plasmid # 157093 ; http://n2t.net/addgene:157093 ; RRID:Addgene_157093)
