>Addgene plasmid #157093 | pD649-HAsp-RELT-COMP5AP-AviTag-9xHis | depositor partial sequence | sequence record 303296 | insert (extracellular domain)
TCTACAACACTGTGGCAATGTCCTCCAGGCGAGGAACCTGATCTCGATCCTGGACAGGGCACCCTGTGTA
GACCTTGTCCTCCTGGAACATTTTCTGCCGCCTGGGGCAGTTCTCCTTGTCAGCCTCATGCCAGATGTAG
CCTGTGGCGGAGACTGGAAGCCCAAGTTGGCATGGCCACCAGAGATACCCTTTGCGGAGATTGCTGGCCT
GGATGGTTCGGACCTTGGGGAGTGCCTAGAGTTCCTTGCCAGCCTTGTTCTTGGGCCCCTCTGGGAACAC
ACGGATGTGATGAATGGGGCCGCAGAGCTAGAAGAGGCGTTGAAGTTGCTGCTGGCGCTTCTTCTGGCGG
CGAAACAAGACAGCCTGGCAACGGAACAAGAGCCGGCGGACCTGAAGAAACCGCTGCTCAA
